>Addgene plasmid #28182 | His-tagged-SF1 | addgene partial sequence | sequence record 34539 | 28182 with CMV-F
GGCTACTAGAGAACCCACTGCTTACTGGCTTATCGAAATTAATACGACTCACTATAGGGAGACCCAAGCT
GGCTAGCGTTTAAACTTAAGCTTACCATGGGGGGTTCTCATCATCATCATCATCATGGTATGGCTAGCAT
GACTGGTGGACAGCAAATGGGTCGGGATCTGTACGACGATGACGATAAGGTACCAGGATCCAGTGTGGTG
GAATTCTCCTTCCGTTCAGCGGACGCCGCGGGCATGGACTATTCGTACGACGAGGACCTGGACGAGCTGT
GTCCAGTGTGTGGTGACAAGGTGTCGGGCTACCACTACGGGCTGCTCACGTGCGAGAGCTGCAAGGGCTT
CTTCAAGCGCACAGTCCAGAACAACAAGCATTACACGTGCACCGAGAGTCAGAGCTGCAAAATCGACAAG
ACGCAGCGTAAGCGCTGTCCCTTCTGCCGCTTCCAGAAGTGCCTGACGGTGGGCATGCGCCTGGAAGCTG
TGCGTGCTGATCGAATGCGGGGTGGCCGGAACAAGTTTGGGCCCATGTACAAGAGAGACCGGGCCTTGAA
GCAGCAGAAGAAAGCACAGATTCGGGCCAATGGCTTCAAGCTGGAGACCGGACCACCGATGGGGGTGCCC
CCGCCACCCCCTCCCCCACCGGACTACATGTTACCCCCTAGCCTGCACGCACCGGAGCCCAAGGCCCTGG
TCTCTGGCCCACCCAGTGGGCCGCTGGGTGACTTTGGAGCCCCATCTCTACCCATGGCTGTGCCTGGTCC
CCACGGACCTCTGGCTGGCTACCTCTATCCTGCCTTCTCTAACCGCACCATCAAGTCTGAGTATCCAGAG
CCCTATGCCAGCCCCCCACAACAGCCAGGGGCCACCCTACAGCTATCCAGAGCCCTTCTCAG
