[The description below was written by a language model from this plasmid's Addgene catalogue record.]
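Description:
His-tagged-SF1 is a mammalian expression plasmid built on the commercial pcDNA3.1-his backbone (about 5.4 kb without insert). It carries a roughly 2.0 kb mouse cDNA insert encoding steroidogenic factor 1 (SF1, gene symbol Nr5a1, also known as Ad4BP or Ftz-F1), introduced by restriction enzyme cloning. It is maintained in E. coli as a high-copy plasmid under ampicillin selection. The record does not include a feature table, so the promoter, polyadenylation signal and any mammalian selection marker are not explicitly listed. However, the recommended sequencing primers (T7 forward and BGH reverse) indicate that the insert sits between a T7 promoter site and the bovine growth hormone polyadenylation region. This fits the pcDNA3.1 family, in which a CMV immediate-early promoter normally drives expression in transfected mammalian cells.

The SF1 coding sequence is fused at its N terminus to a polyhistidine tag. The tag allows the expressed protein to be detected with anti-tag reagents, distinguished from endogenous SF1, or enriched by metal-affinity chromatography. SF1 is an orphan nuclear receptor transcription factor that controls steroidogenic enzyme genes and is central to adrenal and gonadal development and function. The associated publication concerns impaired SF1 activity in mutant Y1 mouse adrenocortical tumor cells, which suggests the construct was used to supply tagged SF1 by transfection and to assess its expression and transcriptional activity in that setting. The record notes that part of the plasmid derives from an earlier plasmid made in another laboratory, though it does not say which part.
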