Addgene plasmid #28182: His-tagged-SF1
Depositing lab: Bernard Schimmer. Depositing organization: University of Toronto. Publication: Impaired steroidogenic factor 1 (NR5A1) activity in mutant Y1 mouse adrenocortical tumor cells. Frigeri C, Tsao J, Czerwinski W, Schimmer BP. Mol Endocrinol. 2000 Apr . 14(4):535-44. 10.1210/mend.14.4.0440 PubMed 10770490.
Backbone
  Vector backbone: pcDNA3.1-his
  Backbone manufacturer: Invitrogen
  Backbone size w/o insert (bp): 5400
  Vector type: Mammalian Expression
Growth in bacteria
  Bacterial resistance: Ampicillin, 100 μg/mL
  Growth temperature: 37°C
  Growth strain: DH5alpha
  Copy number: High Copy
Gene/Insert
  Gene/Insert name: SF1 (alt name: Nr5a1)
  Species: M. musculus (mouse)
  Insert size (bp): 2022
  Entrez Gene: Nr5a1 (a.k.a. Ad4BP, ELP, ELP-3, Ftz-F1, Ftzf1, SF-1, SF1, STF-1)
  Tag / fusion protein: His (N terminal on insert)
  Cloning method: Restriction Enzyme
  Sequencing primers: 5′ T7; 3′ BGH-Rev
Resource information
  A portion of this plasmid was derived from a plasmid made by: Keith L. Parker, Duke Univ.
Terms and licenses: Academic/Nonprofit Terms; Industry Terms: Not Available to Industry
How to cite: His-tagged-SF1 was a gift from Bernard Schimmer (Addgene plasmid # 28182 ; http://n2t.net/addgene:28182 ; RRID:Addgene_28182)
